>Addgene plasmid #186436 | pGEX-6P-HMP1_FABD | addgene full sequence | sequence record 368768
AGCTTATCGACTGCACGGTGCACCAATGCTTCTGGCGTCAGGCAGCCATCGGAAGCTGTGGTATGGCTGT
GCAGGTCGTAAATCACTGCATAATTCGTGTCGCTCAAGGCGCACTCCCGTTCTGGATAATGTTTTTTGCG
CCGACATCATAACGGTTCTGGCAAATATTCTGAAATGAGCTGTTGACAATTAATCATCGGCTCGTATAAT
GTGTGGAATTGTGAGCGGATAACAATTTCACACAGGAAACAGTATTCATGTCCCCTATACTAGGTTATTG
GAAAATTAAGGGCCTTGTGCAACCCACTCGACTTCTTTTGGAATATCTTGAAGAAAAATATGAAGAGCAT
TTGTATGAGCGCGATGAAGGTGATAAATGGCGAAACAAAAAGTTTGAATTGGGTTTGGAGTTTCCCAATC
TTCCTTATTATATTGATGGTGATGTTAAATTAACACAGTCTATGGCCATCATACGTTATATAGCTGACAA
GCACAACATGTTGGGTGGTTGTCCAAAAGAGCGTGCAGAGATTTCAATGCTTGAAGGAGCGGTTTTGGAT
ATTAGATACGGTGTTTCGAGAATTGCATATAGTAAAGACTTTGAAACTCTCAAAGTTGATTTTCTTAGCA
AGCTACCTGAAATGCTGAAAATGTTCGAAGATCGTTTATGTCATAAAACATATTTAAATGGTGATCATGT
AACCCATCCTGACTTCATGTTGTATGACGCTCTTGATGTTGTTTTATACATGGACCCAATGTGCCTGGAT
GCGTTCCCAAAATTAGTTTGTTTTAAAAAACGTATTGAAGCTATCCCACAAATTGATAAGTACTTGAAAT
CCAGCAAGTATATAGCATGGCCTTTGCAGGGCTGGCAAGCCACGTTTGGTGGTGGCGACCATCCTCCAAA
ATCGGATCTGGAAGTTCTGTTCCAGGGGCCCCTGGGATCCAATCTGATGAGACGATTGCCAGAAGAAGAG
AAAAAGAAAATTCAAGCACAAATTGATATCTTCAAAGTAACACAAACACGATTCGAAAGAGAAGTTGCCA
AGTGGGATGAAACAGGAAATGATATTATATCATTGGCCAATAATATGTGTAAGATTATGATGAGTATGAC
AGAATTCACAAGAGGTTGTGGGCCATTGAAAACGACAATGGATGTTATCCGAGCAGCACAAGAAATCTCA
CTTAATGGATCAAAACTAAATGCATTGGCACGGCAGATTGGAGAAGAAAGTGCTGATTCGCAGACGAAAA
AGGATTTGCTCGCATATTTGTCACAAATCACTCTATATTGTCAGCAACTGAATATTTGTAGTAAGGTGAA
AGCTGATGTGACTCAAGTTGGAAATGAGCTTGTCGTATCTGCACTTGACTCTGCAATGTCTCTTATTCAA
ACGGCTCGAAATCTTTTAACTGCTGTTGTACAGACTGTTAAAGCTGCATACATTGCCAGTACCAAGTTCC
GTCGTCCTAATGCCAACAGTGTACGTGTCGAGTGGCGAATGGCTCCACCAAAGAAACAACCGCTAATTCG
ACCACAAAAGAATAATGCTATAATCAGACGGGCATCCGAACGGCGACCTTTGCAACCAGCTAAAGTGCTC
GCCGAGTTTACGCGTAACGAGATTGAGACGGGTCGTGATAGTGACGACGAGGAACTTGATCGCCGGCATC
AACAAAGAATAAACGGTCGTTTATGAACTCGAGCGGCCGCATCGTGACTGACTGACGATCTGCCTCGCGC
GTTTCGGTGATGACGGTGAAAACCTCTGACACATGCAGCTCCCGGAGACGGTCACAGCTTGTCTGTAAGC
GGATGCCGGGAGCAGACAAGCCCGTCAGGGCGCGTCAGCGGGTGTTGGCGGGTGTCGGGGCGCAGCCATG
ACCCAGTCACGTAGCGATAGCGGAGTGTATAATTCTTGAAGACGAAAGGGCCTCGTGATACGCCTATTTT
TATAGGTTAATGTCATGATAATAATGGTTTCTTAGACGTCAGGTGGCACTTTTCGGGGAAATGTGCGCGG
AACCCCTATTTGTTTATTTTTCTAAATACATTCAAATATGTATCCGCTCATGAGACAATAACCCTGATAA
ATGCTTCAATAATATTGAAAAAGGAAGAGTATGAGTATTCAACATTTCCGTGTCGCCCTTATTCCCTTTT
TTGCGGCATTTTGCCTTCCTGTTTTTGCTCACCCAGAAACGCTGGTGAAAGTAAAAGATGCTGAAGATCA
GTTGGGTGCACGAGTGGGTTACATCGAACTGGATCTCAACAGCGGTAAGATCCTTGAGAGTTTTCGCCCC
GAAGAACGTTTTCCAATGATGAGCACTTTTAAAGTTCTGCTATGTGGCGCGGTATTATCCCGTGTTGACG
CCGGGCAAGAGCAACTCGGTCGCCGCATACACTATTCTCAGAATGACTTGGTTGAGTACTCACCAGTCAC
AGAAAAGCATCTTACGGATGGCATGACAGTAAGAGAATTATGCAGTGCTGCCATAACCATGAGTGATAAC
ACTGCGGCCAACTTACTTCTGACAACGATCGGAGGACCGAAGGAGCTAACCGCTTTTTTGCACAACATGG
GGGATCATGTAACTCGCCTTGATCGTTGGGAACCGGAGCTGAATGAAGCCATACCAAACGACGAGCGTGA
CACCACGATGCCTGCAGCAATGGCAACAACGTTGCGCAAACTATTAACTGGCGAACTACTTACTCTAGCT
TCCCGGCAACAATTAATAGACTGGATGGAGGCGGATAAAGTTGCAGGACCACTTCTGCGCTCGGCCCTTC
CGGCTGGCTGGTTTATTGCTGATAAATCTGGAGCCGGTGAGCGTGGGTCTCGCGGTATCATTGCAGCACT
GGGGCCAGATGGTAAGCCCTCCCGTATCGTAGTTATCTACACGACGGGGAGTCAGGCAACTATGGATGAA
CGAAATAGACAGATCGCTGAGATAGGTGCCTCACTGATTAAGCATTGGTAACTGTCAGACCAAGTTTACT
CATATATACTTTAGATTGATTTAAAACTTCATTTTTAATTTAAAAGGATCTAGGTGAAGATCCTTTTTGA
TAATCTCATGACCAAAATCCCTTAACGTGAGTTTTCGTTCCACTGAGCGTCAGACCCCGTAGAAAAGATC
AAAGGATCTTCTTGAGATCCTTTTTTTCTGCGCGTAATCTGCTGCTTGCAAACAAAAAAACCACCGCTAC
CAGCGGTGGTTTGTTTGCCGGATCAAGAGCTACCAACTCTTTTTCCGAAGGTAACTGGCTTCAGCAGAGC
GCAGATACCAAATACTGTCCTTCTAGTGTAGCCGTAGTTAGGCCACCACTTCAAGAACTCTGTAGCACCG
CCTACATACCTCGCTCTGCTAATCCTGTTACCAGTGGCTGCTGCCAGTGGCGATAAGTCGTGTCTTACCG
GGTTGGACTCAAGACGATAGTTACCGGATAAGGCGCAGCGGTCGGGCTGAACGGGGGGTTCGTGCACACA
GCCCAGCTTGGAGCGAACGACCTACACCGAACTGAGATACCTACAGCGTGAGCTATGAGAAAGCGCCACG
CTTCCCGAAGGGAGAAAGGCGGACAGGTATCCGGTAAGCGGCAGGGTCGGAACAGGAGAGCGCACGAGGG
AGCTTCCAGGGGGAAACGCCTGGTATCTTTATAGTCCTGTCGGGTTTCGCCACCTCTGACTTGAGCGTCG
ATTTTTGTGATGCTCGTCAGGGGGGCGGAGCCTATGGAAAAACGCCAGCAACGCGGCCTTTTTACGGTTC
CTGGCCTTTTGCTGGCCTTTTGCTCACATGTTCTTTCCTGCGTTATCCCCTGATTCTGTGGATAACCGTA
TTACCGCCTTTGAGTGAGCTGATACCGCTCGCCGCAGCCGAACGACCGAGCGCAGCGAGTCAGTGAGCGA
GGAAGCGGAAGAGCGCCTGATGCGGTATTTTCTCCTTACGCATCTGTGCGGTATTTCACACCGCATAAAT
TCCGACACCATCGAATGGCGCAAAACCTTTCGCGGTATGGCATGATAGCGCCCGGAAGAGAGTCAATTCA
GGGTGGTGAATGTGAAACCAGTAACGTTATACGATGTCGCAGAGTATGCCGGTGTCTCTTATCAGACCGT
TTCCCGCGTGGTGAACCAGGCCAGCCACGTTTCTGCGAAAACGCGGGAAAAAGTGGAAGCGGCGATGGCG
GAGCTGAATTACATTCCCAACCGCGTGGCACAACAACTGGCGGGCAAACAGTCGTTGCTGATTGGCGTTG
CCACCTCCAGTCTGGCCCTGCACGCGCCGTCGCAAATTGTCGCGGCGATTAAATCTCGCGCCGATCAACT
GGGTGCCAGCGTGGTGGTGTCGATGGTAGAACGAAGCGGCGTCGAAGCCTGTAAAGCGGCGGTGCACAAT
CTTCTCGCGCAACGCGTCAGTGGGCTGATCATTAACTATCCGCTGGATGACCAGGATGCCATTGCTGTGG
AAGCTGCCTGCACTAATGTTCCGGCGTTATTTCTTGATGTCTCTGACCAGACACCCATCAACAGTATTAT
TTTCTCCCATGAAGACGGTACGCGACTGGGCGTGGAGCATCTGGTCGCATTGGGTCACCAGCAAATCGCG
CTGTTAGCGGGCCCATTAAGTTCTGTCTCGGCGCGTCTGCGTCTGGCTGGCTGGCATAAATATCTCACTC
GCAATCAAATTCAGCCGATAGCGGAACGGGAAGGCGACTGGAGTGCCATGTCCGGTTTTCAACAAACCAT
GCAAATGCTGAATGAGGGCATCGTTCCCACTGCGATGCTGGTTGCCAACGATCAGATGGCGCTGGGCGCA
ATGCGCGCCATTACCGAGTCCGGGCTGCGCGTTGGTGCGGATATCTCGGTAGTGGGATACGACGATACCG
AAGACAGCTCATGTTATATCCCGCCGTTAACCACCATCAAACAGGATTTTCGCCTGCTGGGGCAAACCAG
CGTGGACCGCTTGCTGCAACTCTCTCAGGGCCAGGCGGTGAAGGGCAATCAGCTGTTGCCCGTCTCACTG
GTGAAAAGAAAAACCACGCTAGCGCCCAATACGCAAACCGCCTCTCCCCGCGCGTTGGCCGATTCATTAA
TGCAGCTGGCACGACAGGTTTCCCGACTGGAAAGCGGGCAGTGAGCGCAACGCAATTAATGTAAGTTAGC
TCACTCATTAGGCACCCCAGGCTTTACACTTTATGCTTCCGGCTCGTATGTTGTGTGGAATTGTGAGCGG
ATAACAATTTCACACAGGAAACAGCTATGACCATGATTACGGATTCACTGGCCATCGTTTTACAACGTCG
TGACTGGGAAAACCCTGGCGTTACCCAACTTAATCGCCTTGCAGCACATCCCCCTTTCGCCAGCTGGCGT
AATAGCGAAGAGGCCCGCACCGATCGCCCTTCCCAACAGTTGCGCAGCCTGAATGGCGAATGGCGCTTTG
CCTGGTTTCCGGCACCAGAAGCGGTGCCGGAAAGCTGGCTGGAGTGCGATCTTCCTGAGGCCGATACTGT
CGTCGTCCCCTCAAACTGGCAGATGCACGGTTACGATGCGCCCATCTACACCAACGTGACCTATCCCATT
ACGGTCAATCCGCCGTTTGTTCCCACGGAGAATCCGACGGGTTGTTACTCGCTCACATTTAATGTTGATG
AAAGCTGGCTACAGGAAGGCCAGACGCGAATTATTTTTGATGGCGTTGGAATT
Features (pLannotate 1.2.2; 17 found; start..end, strand, type, name):
    183..211     +  promoter       tac promoter: strong E. coli promoter; hybrid between the trp and lac UV5 promoters
    219..235     +  protein_bind   lac operator: The lac repressor binds to the lac operator to inhibit transcription in E. coli. This inhibition can be relieved by adding lactose or isopropyl-β-D-thiogalactopyranoside (IPTG). lac repressor encoded by lacI
    258..911     +  CDS            GST26_SCHJA: Experimental evidence at protein level: Swiss-Prot protein existence level 1. GST isoenzymes appear to play a central role in the parasite detoxification system. Other functions are also suspected including a role in increasing the solubility of haematin in the parasite gut. From Schistosoma japonicum (Blood fluke).
    951..1703    +  CDS            hmp-1 (fragment): HMP1_CAEEL - Experimental evidence at protein level: Swiss-Prot protein existence level 1. Required for cell migration during body enclosure and cell shape changes during body elongation (PubMed:9531567). Required for proper localization of other junctional components, such as pac-1 (PubMed:25938815). From Caenorhabditis elegans.
   1740..1779    +  CDS            rop (fragment): Rop protein, which maintains plasmids at low copy number; rop
   1881..1921    +  misc_feature   bom (fragment): basis of mobility region from pBR322
   2026..2130    +  promoter       AmpR promoter: bla
   2131..2991    +  CDS            AmpR: β-lactamase; bla; confers resistance to ampicillin, carbenicillin, and related antibiotics
   3162..3750    +  rep_origin     ori: high-copy-number ColE1/pMB1/pBR322/pUC origin of replication
   3936..3987    -  misc_feature   bom (fragment): basis of mobility region from pBR322
   3994..4071    +  promoter       lacI promoter: lacI
   4072..5154    +  CDS            lacI: lac repressor; lacI; The lac repressor binds to the lac operator to inhibit transcription in E. coli. This inhibition can be relieved by adding lactose or isopropyl-β-D-thiogalactopyranoside (IPTG).
   5167..5188    +  protein_bind   CAP binding site: CAP binding activates transcription in the presence of cAMP. E. coli catabolite activator protein
   5203..5233    +  promoter       lac promoter: promoter for the E. coli lac operon
   5241..5257    +  protein_bind   lac operator: The lac repressor binds to the lac operator to inhibit transcription in E. coli. This inhibition can be relieved by adding lactose or isopropyl-β-D-thiogalactopyranoside (IPTG). lac repressor encoded by lacI
   5277..5450    +  CDS            lacZα: LacZα fragment of β-galactosidase; lacZ fragment
   5714..107     -  CDS            yciV (fragment) (across the origin): RNAAM_ECOLI - Also known as trpH From Escherichia coli (strain K12).
