[The description below was written by a language model from this plasmid's Addgene catalogue record and pLannotate feature annotations shown in this document.]
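Description:
pGEX-6P-HMP1_FABD is a 5,723 bp bacterial expression plasmid built on the pGEX-6P-1 backbone for producing a recombinant fragment of the Caenorhabditis elegans alpha-catenin ortholog HMP1 in E. coli. It replicates from a high-copy ColE1/pMB1-type origin and is selected with ampicillin through the bla (β-lactamase) gene under its own promoter. Short remnants of pBR322-derived sequences (bom and rop fragments), a lac promoter/lacZα segment downstream of lacI, and a small yciV/trpH fragment spanning the numbering origin are also annotated. These are backbone carry-over rather than functional parts of the expression cassette.

The payload is a 753 bp insert encoding the HMP1 F-actin binding domain (residues 677–927), cloned between BamHI and XhoI sites in frame with the Schistosoma japonicum glutathione S-transferase encoded by the backbone. Transcription is driven by the strong hybrid tac promoter, which is followed by a lac operator. The plasmid also carries lacI, so the repressor it supplies keeps expression off until it is relieved with IPTG. The short gap between the GST and hmp-1 coding regions corresponds to the linker that, according to the record, contains a PreScission Protease cleavage site. This allows the GST tag to be removed after glutathione-affinity capture of the fusion protein. The construct is thus suited to producing purified HMP1 actin-binding domain for biochemical and structural work, and the associated publication concerns the conformation of HMP1 when bound to actin filaments.
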