Addgene plasmid #186436: pGEX-6P-HMP1_FABD
Purpose: Expresses the HMP1 F-actin Binding domain (677-927) with an N-terminal GST tag and a PRescission Protease cleavage site
Depositing lab: Tina Izard. Depositing organization: UF Scripps Biomedical Research. Publication: The nematode alpha-catenin ortholog, HMP1, has an extended alpha-helix when bound to actin filaments. Rangarajan ES, Smith EW, Izard T. J Biol Chem. 2023 Feb;299(2):102817. doi: 10.1016/j.jbc.2022.102817. Epub 2022 Dec 17. PubMed 36539037.
Backbone
  Vector backbone: pGEX-6P-1
  Backbone size w/o insert (bp): 4970
  Total vector size (bp): 5723
  Vector type: Bacterial Expression
Growth in bacteria
  Bacterial resistance: Ampicillin, 100 μg/mL
  Growth temperature: 37°C
  Growth strain: DH5alpha
  Copy number: High Copy
Gene/Insert
  Gene/Insert name: HMP1 (F-actin Binding Domain)
  Species: C. elegans (nematode)
  Insert size (bp): 753
  Entrez Gene: hmp-1 (a.k.a. CELE_R13H4.4)
  Tag / fusion protein: GST (N terminal on backbone)
  Cloning method: Restriction Enzyme; 5′ cloning site BamHI (unknown if destroyed); 3′ cloning site AvaI, BsoBI, PaeR7I, PspXI, XhoI, BmeT110I (unknown if destroyed)
  Sequencing primers: 5′ GAGACATTGCAGAGTCAAGTGC
Resource information
  A portion of this plasmid was derived from a plasmid made by: C.elegans cDNA clones were provided by: Yuji Kohara, Professor Center for Genetic Resource Informaiton National Institute of Genetics Research Organization of Information and Systems Mishima 411-8540, Japan Fax: +81-55-981-6855 E-mail
Terms and licenses: Academic/Nonprofit Terms; Industry Terms: Not Available to Industry
How to cite: pGEX-6P-HMP1_FABD was a gift from Tina Izard (Addgene plasmid # 186436 ; http://n2t.net/addgene:186436 ; RRID:Addgene_186436)
